# Supplementary material for: The Coli Toolkit (CTK): An Extension of the Modular Yeast Toolkit for Use in E. coli
Source: ACS Synth Biol. 2026 Jan 25;15(2):462–71. doi: 10.1021/acssynbio.5c00489 (PMC12930495; doi:10.1021/acssynbio.5c00489)
Supplement: Supplementary file 2 [file sb5c00489_si_002.zip › pCTK_plasmids_-_2025-10-22/pCTK122.gb]

LOCUS       pCTK122                 2903 bp ds-DNA     circular     22-MAY-2025
DEFINITION  .
FEATURES             Location/Qualifiers
     protein_bind    complement(125..128)
                     /label="BsaI"
                     /ApEinfo_revcolor="#b1ff67"
                     /ApEinfo_fwdcolor="#b1ff67"
                     /label="BsaI(1)"
                     /ApEinfo_graphicformat="arrow_data {{0 1 2 0 0 -1} {} 0}width 5 offset 0"
     protein_bind    complement(130..135)
                     /label="BsaI"
                     /ApEinfo_revcolor="#b1ff67"
                     /ApEinfo_fwdcolor="#b1ff67"
                     /label="BsaI(1)"
                     /ApEinfo_graphicformat="arrow_data {{0 1 2 0 0 -1} {} 0}width 5 offset 0"
     promoter        138..267
                     /label="BBa_J72163 GlpT Promoter"
                     /ApEinfo_revcolor="#b1ff67"
                     /ApEinfo_fwdcolor="#b1ff67"
                     /ApEinfo_graphicformat="arrow_data {{0 1 2 0 0 -1} {} 0}width 5 offset 0"
     RBS             268..303
                     /label="sfGFP Ribosome Binding Site"
                     /ApEinfo_revcolor="#b1ff67"
                     /ApEinfo_fwdcolor="#b1ff67"
                     /ApEinfo_graphicformat="arrow_data {{0 1 2 0 0 -1} {} 0}width 5 offset 0"
     misc_feature    283..303
                     /label="RBS"
                     /ApEinfo_revcolor="#f58a5e"
                     /ApEinfo_fwdcolor="#f58a5e"
     misc_feature    304..1002
                     /label="mScarlet"
                     /ApEinfo_revcolor="#f58a5e"
                     /ApEinfo_fwdcolor="#f58a5e"
     misc_feature    1003..1023
                     /label="BBa_B0015 Terminator"
                     /ApEinfo_revcolor="#f58a5e"
                     /ApEinfo_fwdcolor="#f58a5e"
     primer          1003..1033
                     /label="oJCM210_B0015-BB_fw"
                     /note="sequence: CCAGGCATCAAATAAAACGAAAGGCTCAGTC"
                     /ApEinfo_revcolor="#ff9ccd"
                     /ApEinfo_fwdcolor="#ff9ccd"
     terminator      1003..1131
                     /label="BBa_B0015 Terminator"
                     /ApEinfo_revcolor="#b1ff67"
                     /ApEinfo_fwdcolor="#b1ff67"
                     /ApEinfo_graphicformat="arrow_data {{0 1 2 0 0 -1} {} 0}width 5 offset 0"
     protein_bind    1136..1141
                     /label="BsaI"
                     /ApEinfo_revcolor="#b1ff67"
                     /ApEinfo_fwdcolor="#b1ff67"
                     /ApEinfo_graphicformat="arrow_data {{0 1 2 0 0 -1} {} 0}width 5 offset 0"
     protein_bind    1143..1146
                     /label="BsaI"
                     /ApEinfo_revcolor="#b1ff67"
                     /ApEinfo_fwdcolor="#b1ff67"
                     /ApEinfo_graphicformat="arrow_data {{0 1 2 0 0 -1} {} 0}width 5 offset 0"
     rep_origin      complement(1283..1828)
                     /label="p15A ori"
                     /ApEinfo_revcolor="#ffef86"
                     /ApEinfo_fwdcolor="#ffef86"
                     /note="direction: LEFT note: Plasmids containing the medium-copy-number p15A origin of replication can be propagated in E. coli cells that contain a second plasmid with the ColE1 origin."
     terminator      complement(1871..1914)
                     /label="AmpR Terminator"
                     /ApEinfo_revcolor="#f58a5e"
                     /ApEinfo_fwdcolor="#f58a5e"
                     /note="ApEinfo_revcolor: #FF6666 ApEinfo_graphicformat: arrow_data {{0 1 2 0 0 -1} {} 0}width 5 offset 0"
     CDS             complement(1915..2772)
                     /label="AmpR"
                     /ApEinfo_revcolor="#9f4240"
                     /ApEinfo_fwdcolor="#9f4240"
                     /note="ApEinfo_revcolor: #9F4240 ApEinfo_graphicformat: arrow_data {{0 1 2 0 0 -1} {} 0}width 5 offset 0"
     CDS             complement(1915..2772)
                     /ApEinfo_revcolor="#84b0dc"
                     /ApEinfo_fwdcolor="#84b0dc"
                     /translation="MSIQHFRVALIPFFAAFCLPVFAHPETLVKVKDAEDQLGARVGYIELDLNSGKILESFRPEERFPMMSTFKVLLCGAVLSRIDAGQEQLGRRIHYSQNDLVEYSPVTEKHLTDGMTVRELCSAAITMSDNTAANLLLTTIGGPKELTAFLHNMGDHVTRLDRWEPELNEAIPNDERDTTMPVAMATTLRKLLTGELLTLASRQQLIDWMEADKVAGPLLRSALPAGWFIADKSGAGERGSRGIIAALGPDGKPSRIVVIYTTGSQATMDERNRQIAEIGASLIKHW"
     primer          complement(1916..1937)
                     /label="oMaM_L1_RB"
                     /note="sequence: gtgcctcactgattaagcattg"
                     /ApEinfo_revcolor="#9eafd2"
                     /ApEinfo_fwdcolor="#9eafd2"
     promoter        complement(2773..2903)
                     /label="AmpR Promoter"
                     /ApEinfo_revcolor="#f58a5e"
                     /ApEinfo_fwdcolor="#f58a5e"
                     /note="ApEinfo_revcolor: #FF6666 ApEinfo_graphicformat: arrow_data {{0 1 2 0 0 -1} {} 0}width 5 offset 0"
ORIGIN
        1 ccccttgtat tactgtttat gtaagcagac agttttattg ttcatgatga tatattttta
       61 tcttgtgcaa tgtacatcag agattttgag acacaaccaa ttattgaagg cctccctaac
      121 ccgccccttg agaccatgaa agtgaaacgt gatttcatgc gtcattttga acattttgta
      181 aatcttattt aataatgtgt gcggcaattc acatttaatt tatgaatgtt ttcttaacat
      241 cgcggcaact caagaaacgg caGGTTCGGA TCTTAGCTAC TAGAGAAAGA GGAGAAATAC
      301 TAGATGGTTA GCAAAGGCGA GGCGGTTATC AAGGAGTTTA TGCGTTTTAA GGTTCACATG
      361 GAGGGTAGCA TGAACGGTCA CGAGTTCGAG ATCGAGGGTG AAGGCGAGGG TCGTCCGTAC
      421 GAAGGCACCC AGACCGCGAA GCTGAAAGTG ACCAAGGGTG GCCCGCTGCC GTTCAGCTGG
      481 GACATCCTGA GCCCGCAGTT CATGTATGGC AGCCGTGCGT TTACCAAACA CCCGGCGGAC
      541 ATTCCGGATT ACTATAAGCA AAGCTTCCCG GAAGGTTTTA AATGGGAGCG TGTTATGAAC
      601 TTCGAAGATG GTGGCGCGGT GACCGTTACC CAGGACACCA GCCTGGAGGA TGGCACCCTG
      661 ATTTACAAGG TGAAACTGCG TGGCACCAAC TTTCCGCCGG ATGGTCCGGT TATGCAGAAG
      721 AAAACGATGG GTTGGGAAGC GAGCACCGAG CGTCTGTATC CGGAAGATGG CGTGCTGAAG
      781 GGTGATATCA AAATGGCGCT GCGTCTGAAG GACGGTGGCC GTTACCTGGC GGATTTTAAG
      841 ACCACCTATA AAGCGAAGAA ACCGGTGCAA ATGCCGGGTG CGTACAACGT TGACCGTAAA
      901 CTGGATATTA CCAGCCACAA CGAGGATTAT ACCGTGGTTG AGCAATATGA GCGTAGCGAG
      961 GGTCGCCACA GCACCGGCGG CATGGACGAA CTGTATAAGT GACCAGGCAT CAAATAAAAC
     1021 GAAAGGCTCA GTCgaaagac tgggcctttc gttttatctg ttgtttgtcg gtgaacgctc
     1081 tctactagag tcacactggc tcaccttcgg gtgggccttt ctgcgtttat aagtcggtct
     1141 catacagcgg ccctcactga ctcgctacgc tcggtcgttc gactgcggcg agcggaaatg
     1201 gcttacgaac ggggcggaga tttcctggaa gatgccagga agatacttaa cagggaagtg
     1261 agagggccgc ggcaaagccg tttttccata ggctccgccc ccctgacaag catcacgaaa
     1321 tctgacgctc aaatcagtgg tggcgaaacc cgacaggact ataaagatac caggcgtttc
     1381 cccctggcgg ctccctcgtg cgctctcctg ttcctgcctt tcggtttacc ggtgtcattc
     1441 cgctgttatg gccgcgtttg tctcattcca cgcctgacac tcagttccgg gtaggcagtt
     1501 cgctccaagc tggactgtat gcacgaaccc cccgttcagt ccgaccgctg cgccttatcc
     1561 ggtaactatc gtcttgagtc caacccggaa agacatgcaa aagcaccact ggcagcagcc
     1621 actggtaatt gatttagagg agttagtctt gaagtcatgc gccggttaag gctaaactga
     1681 aaggacaagt tttggtgact gcgctcctcc aagccagtta cctcggttca aagagttggt
     1741 agctcagaga accttcgaaa aaccgccctg caaggcggtt ttttcgtttt cagagcaaga
     1801 gattacgcgc agaccaaaac gatctcaaga agatcatctt attaaggggt ctgacgctca
     1861 gtggaacgaa aaatcaatct aaagtatata tgagtaaact tggtctgaca gttaccaatg
     1921 cttaatcagt gaggcaccta tctcagcgat ctgtctattt cgttcatcca tagttgcctg
     1981 actccccgtc gtgtagataa ctacgatacg ggagggctta ccatctggcc ccagtgctgc
     2041 aatgataccg cgggacccac gctcaccggc tccagattta tcagcaataa accagccagc
     2101 cggaagggcc gagcgcagaa gtggtcctgc aactttatcc gcctccatcc agtctattaa
     2161 ttgttgccgg gaagctagag taagtagttc gccagttaat agtttgcgca acgttgttgc
     2221 cattgctaca ggcatcgtgg tgtcacgctc gtcgtttggt atggcttcat tcagctccgg
     2281 ttcccaacga tcaaggcgag ttacatgatc ccccatgttg tgcaaaaaag cggttagctc
     2341 cttcggtcct ccgatcgttg tcagaagtaa gttggccgca gtgttatcac tcatggttat
     2401 ggcagcactg cataattctc ttactgtcat gccatccgta agatgctttt ctgtgactgg
     2461 tgagtactca accaagtcat tctgagaata gtgtatgcgg cgaccgagtt gctcttgccc
     2521 ggcgtcaata cgggataata ccgcgccaca tagcagaact ttaaaagtgc tcatcattgg
     2581 aaaacgttct tcggggcgaa aactctcaag gatcttaccg ctgttgagat ccagttcgat
     2641 gtaacccact cgtgcaccca actgatcttc agcatctttt actttcacca gcgtttctgg
     2701 gtgagcaaaa acaggaaggc aaaatgccgc aaaaaaggga ataagggcga cacggaaatg
     2761 ttgaatactc atactcttcc tttttcaata ttattgaagc atttatcagg gttattgtct
     2821 catgagcgga tacatatttg aatgtattta gaaaaataaa caaatagggg ttccgcgcac
     2881 atttccccga aaagtgccac ctg
//
