# Supplementary material for: The Coli Toolkit (CTK): An Extension of the Modular Yeast Toolkit for Use in E. coli
Source: ACS Synth Biol. 2026 Jan 25;15(2):462–71. doi: 10.1021/acssynbio.5c00489 (PMC12930495; doi:10.1021/acssynbio.5c00489)
Supplement: Supplementary file 2 [file sb5c00489_si_002.zip › pCTK_plasmids_-_2025-10-22/pCTK123.gb]

LOCUS       pCTK123                 5158 bp ds-DNA     circular     22-MAY-2025
DEFINITION  .
FEATURES             Location/Qualifiers
     primer          complement(98..128)
                     /label="oJCM138_Kan-Ori_rev"
                     /note="sequence: aggggcgggttagggaggccttcaataattg"
                     /ApEinfo_revcolor="#ffef86"
                     /ApEinfo_fwdcolor="#ffef86"
     protein_bind    complement(125..128)
                     /label="BsaI"
                     /ApEinfo_revcolor="#b1ff67"
                     /ApEinfo_fwdcolor="#b1ff67"
                     /label="BsaI(1)"
                     /ApEinfo_graphicformat="arrow_data {{0 1 2 0 0 -1} {} 0}width 5 offset 0"
     protein_bind    complement(130..135)
                     /label="BsaI"
                     /ApEinfo_revcolor="#b1ff67"
                     /ApEinfo_fwdcolor="#b1ff67"
                     /label="BsaI(1)"
                     /ApEinfo_graphicformat="arrow_data {{0 1 2 0 0 -1} {} 0}width 5 offset 0"
     promoter        138..267
                     /label="BBa_J72163 GlpT Promoter"
                     /ApEinfo_revcolor="#b1ff67"
                     /ApEinfo_fwdcolor="#b1ff67"
                     /ApEinfo_graphicformat="arrow_data {{0 1 2 0 0 -1} {} 0}width 5 offset 0"
     RBS             268..303
                     /label="sfGFP Ribosome Binding Site"
                     /ApEinfo_revcolor="#b1ff67"
                     /ApEinfo_fwdcolor="#b1ff67"
                     /ApEinfo_graphicformat="arrow_data {{0 1 2 0 0 -1} {} 0}width 5 offset 0"
     misc_feature    283..303
                     /label="RBS"
                     /ApEinfo_revcolor="#f58a5e"
                     /ApEinfo_fwdcolor="#f58a5e"
     misc_feature    304..1002
                     /label="mScarlet"
                     /ApEinfo_revcolor="#f58a5e"
                     /ApEinfo_fwdcolor="#f58a5e"
     misc_feature    1003..1023
                     /label="BBa_B0015 Terminator"
                     /ApEinfo_revcolor="#f58a5e"
                     /ApEinfo_fwdcolor="#f58a5e"
     terminator      1003..1131
                     /label="BBa_B0015 Terminator"
                     /ApEinfo_revcolor="#b1ff67"
                     /ApEinfo_fwdcolor="#b1ff67"
                     /ApEinfo_graphicformat="arrow_data {{0 1 2 0 0 -1} {} 0}width 5 offset 0"
     protein_bind    1136..1141
                     /label="BsaI"
                     /ApEinfo_revcolor="#b1ff67"
                     /ApEinfo_fwdcolor="#b1ff67"
                     /ApEinfo_graphicformat="arrow_data {{0 1 2 0 0 -1} {} 0}width 5 offset 0"
     protein_bind    1143..1146
                     /label="BsaI"
                     /ApEinfo_revcolor="#b1ff67"
                     /ApEinfo_fwdcolor="#b1ff67"
                     /ApEinfo_graphicformat="arrow_data {{0 1 2 0 0 -1} {} 0}width 5 offset 0"
     misc_feature    1153..1160
                     /label="L3S2P21"
                     /ApEinfo_revcolor="#d6b295"
                     /ApEinfo_fwdcolor="#d6b295"
     terminator      1153..1160
                     /label="L3S2P21"
                     /ApEinfo_revcolor="#ffef86"
                     /ApEinfo_fwdcolor="#ffef86"
     Promoter        1165..1246
                     /label="PLacI"
                     /ApEinfo_revcolor="#f58a5e"
                     /ApEinfo_fwdcolor="#f58a5e"
     gene            1247..2110
                     /label="lacI"
                     /ApEinfo_revcolor="#f8d3a9"
                     /ApEinfo_fwdcolor="#f8d3a9"
     CDS             1247..2329
                     /label="lacI"
                     /ApEinfo_revcolor="#993366"
                     /ApEinfo_fwdcolor="#993366"
                     /note="product: lac repressor transl_table: 1 gene: lacI note: The lac repressor binds to the lac operator to inhibit transcription in E. coli. This inhibition can be relieved by adding lactose or isopropyl-β-D-thiogalactopyranoside (IPTG). codon_start: 1 translation: MKPVTLYDVAEYAGVSYQTVSRVVNQASHVSAKTREKVEAAMAELNYIPNRVAQQLAGKQSLLIGVATSSLALHAPSQIVAAIKSRADQLGASVVVSMVERSGVEACKAAVHNLLAQRVSGLIINYPLDDQDAIAVEAACTNVPALFLDVSDQTPINSIIFSHEDGTRLGVEHLVALGHQQIALLAGPLSSVSARLRLAGWHKYLTRNQIQPIAEREGDWSAMSGFQQTMQMLNEGIVPTAMLVANDQMALGAMRAITESGLRVGADISVVGYDDTEDSSCYIPPLTTIKQDFRLLGQTSVDRLLQLSQGQAVKGNQLLPVSLVKRKTTLAPNTQTASPRALADSLMQLARQVSRLESGQ*"
     gene            2348..2971
                     /label="tetR"
                     /ApEinfo_revcolor="#f8d3a9"
                     /ApEinfo_fwdcolor="#f8d3a9"
     CDS             2348..2971
                     /label="TetR"
                     /ApEinfo_revcolor="#993366"
                     /ApEinfo_fwdcolor="#993366"
                     /note="product: tetracycline repressor TetR transl_table: 1 protein_id: gene: tetR from transposon Tn10 note: TetR binds to the tetracycline operator tetO to inhibit transcription. This inhibition can be relieved by adding tetracycline or doxycycline. codon_start: 1 translation: MSRLDKSKVINSALELLNEVGIEGLTTRKLAQKLGVEQPTLYWHVKNKRALLDALAIEMLDRHHTHFCPLEGESWQDFLRNNAKSFRCALLSHRDGAKVHLGTRPTEKQYETLENQLAFLCQQGFSLENALYALSAVGHFTLGCVLEDQEHQVAKEERETPTTDSMPPLLRQAIELFDHQGAEPAFLFGLELIICGLEKQLKCESGS*"
     rep_origin      complement(3538..4083)
                     /label="p15A ori"
                     /ApEinfo_revcolor="#ffef86"
                     /ApEinfo_fwdcolor="#ffef86"
                     /note="direction: LEFT note: Plasmids containing the medium-copy-number p15A origin of replication can be propagated in E. coli cells that contain a second plasmid with the ColE1 origin."
     terminator      complement(4126..4169)
                     /label="AmpR Terminator"
                     /ApEinfo_revcolor="#f58a5e"
                     /ApEinfo_fwdcolor="#f58a5e"
                     /note="ApEinfo_revcolor: #FF6666 ApEinfo_graphicformat: arrow_data {{0 1 2 0 0 -1} {} 0}width 5 offset 0"
     CDS             complement(4170..5027)
                     /label="AmpR"
                     /ApEinfo_revcolor="#9f4240"
                     /ApEinfo_fwdcolor="#9f4240"
                     /note="ApEinfo_revcolor: #9F4240 ApEinfo_graphicformat: arrow_data {{0 1 2 0 0 -1} {} 0}width 5 offset 0"
     CDS             complement(4170..5027)
                     /ApEinfo_revcolor="#84b0dc"
                     /ApEinfo_fwdcolor="#84b0dc"
                     /translation="MSIQHFRVALIPFFAAFCLPVFAHPETLVKVKDAEDQLGARVGYIELDLNSGKILESFRPEERFPMMSTFKVLLCGAVLSRIDAGQEQLGRRIHYSQNDLVEYSPVTEKHLTDGMTVRELCSAAITMSDNTAANLLLTTIGGPKELTAFLHNMGDHVTRLDRWEPELNEAIPNDERDTTMPVAMATTLRKLLTGELLTLASRQQLIDWMEADKVAGPLLRSALPAGWFIADKSGAGERGSRGIIAALGPDGKPSRIVVIYTTGSQATMDERNRQIAEIGASLIKHW"
     promoter        complement(5028..5158)
                     /label="AmpR Promoter"
                     /ApEinfo_revcolor="#f58a5e"
                     /ApEinfo_fwdcolor="#f58a5e"
                     /note="ApEinfo_revcolor: #FF6666 ApEinfo_graphicformat: arrow_data {{0 1 2 0 0 -1} {} 0}width 5 offset 0"
ORIGIN
        1 ccccttgtat tactgtttat gtaagcagac agttttattg ttcatgatga tatattttta
       61 tcttgtgcaa tgtacatcag agattttgag acacaaccaa ttattgaagg cctccctaac
      121 ccgccccttg agaccatgaa agtgaaacgt gatttcatgc gtcattttga acattttgta
      181 aatcttattt aataatgtgt gcggcaattc acatttaatt tatgaatgtt ttcttaacat
      241 cgcggcaact caagaaacgg caGGTTCGGA TCTTAGCTAC TAGAGAAAGA GGAGAAATAC
      301 TAGATGGTTA GCAAAGGCGA GGCGGTTATC AAGGAGTTTA TGCGTTTTAA GGTTCACATG
      361 GAGGGTAGCA TGAACGGTCA CGAGTTCGAG ATCGAGGGTG AAGGCGAGGG TCGTCCGTAC
      421 GAAGGCACCC AGACCGCGAA GCTGAAAGTG ACCAAGGGTG GCCCGCTGCC GTTCAGCTGG
      481 GACATCCTGA GCCCGCAGTT CATGTATGGC AGCCGTGCGT TTACCAAACA CCCGGCGGAC
      541 ATTCCGGATT ACTATAAGCA AAGCTTCCCG GAAGGTTTTA AATGGGAGCG TGTTATGAAC
      601 TTCGAAGATG GTGGCGCGGT GACCGTTACC CAGGACACCA GCCTGGAGGA TGGCACCCTG
      661 ATTTACAAGG TGAAACTGCG TGGCACCAAC TTTCCGCCGG ATGGTCCGGT TATGCAGAAG
      721 AAAACGATGG GTTGGGAAGC GAGCACCGAG CGTCTGTATC CGGAAGATGG CGTGCTGAAG
      781 GGTGATATCA AAATGGCGCT GCGTCTGAAG GACGGTGGCC GTTACCTGGC GGATTTTAAG
      841 ACCACCTATA AAGCGAAGAA ACCGGTGCAA ATGCCGGGTG CGTACAACGT TGACCGTAAA
      901 CTGGATATTA CCAGCCACAA CGAGGATTAT ACCGTGGTTG AGCAATATGA GCGTAGCGAG
      961 GGTCGCCACA GCACCGGCGG CATGGACGAA CTGTATAAGT GACCAGGCAT CAAATAAAAC
     1021 GAAAGGCTCA GTCgaaagac tgggcctttc gttttatctg ttgtttgtcg gtgaacgctc
     1081 tctactagag tcacactggc tcaccttcgg gtgggccttt ctgcgtttat aagtcggtct
     1141 catacagcgg cctttggtcc aatggcggcg cgccatcgaa tggcgcaaaa cctttcgcgg
     1201 tatggcatga tagcgcccgg aagagagtca attcagggtg gtgaatatga aaccagtaac
     1261 gttatacgat gtcgcagagt atgccggtgt ctcttatcag accgtttccc gcgtggtgaa
     1321 ccaggccagc cacgtttctg cgaaaacgcg ggaaaaagtg gaagcggcga tggcggagct
     1381 gaattacatt cccaaccgcg tggcacaaca actggcgggc aaacagtcgt tgctgattgg
     1441 cgttgccacc tccagtctgg ccctgcacgc gccgtcgcaa attgtcgcgg cgattaaatc
     1501 tcgcgccgat caactgggtg ccagcgtggt ggtgtcgatg gtagaacgaa gcggcgtcga
     1561 agcctgtaaa gcggcggtgc acaatcttct cgcgcaacgc gtcagtgggc tgatcattaa
     1621 ctatccgctg gatgaccagg atgccattgc tgtggaagct gcctgcacta atgttccggc
     1681 gttatttctt gatgtctctg accagacacc catcaacagt attattttct cccatgagga
     1741 cggtacgcga ctgggcgtgg agcatctggt cgcattgggt caccagcaaa tcgcgctgtt
     1801 agcgggccca ttaagttctg tctcggcgcg tctgcgtctg gctggctggc ataaatatct
     1861 cactcgcaat caaattcagc cgatagcgga acgggaaggc gactggagtg ccatgtccgg
     1921 ttttcaacaa accatgcaaa tgctgaatga gggcatcgtt cccactgcga tgctggttgc
     1981 caacgatcag atggcgctgg gcgcaatgcg cgccattacc gagtccgggc tgcgcgttgg
     2041 tgcggatatc tcggtagtgg gatacgacga taccgaagat agctcatgtt atatcccgcc
     2101 gttaaccacc atcaaacagg attttcgcct gctggggcaa accagcgtgg accgcttgct
     2161 gcaactctct cagggccagg cggtgaaggg caatcagctg ttgccagtct cactggtgaa
     2221 aagaaaaacc accctggcgc ccaatacgca aaccgcctct ccccgcgcgt tggccgattc
     2281 attaatgcag ctggcacgac aggtttcccg actggaaagc gggcagtgat aatccaggag
     2341 gaaaaaaatg tccagattag ataaaagtaa agtgattaac agcgcattag agctgcttaa
     2401 tgaggtcgga atcgaaggtt taacaacccg taaactcgcc cagaagctag gtgtagagca
     2461 gcctacattg tattggcatg taaaaaataa gcgggctttg ctcgacgcct tagccattga
     2521 gatgttagat aggcaccata ctcacttttg ccctttagaa ggggaaagct ggcaagattt
     2581 tttacgtaat aacgctaaaa gttttagatg tgctttacta agtcatcgcg atggagcaaa
     2641 agtacattta ggtacacggc ctacagaaaa acagtatgaa actctcgaaa atcaattagc
     2701 ctttttatgc caacaaggtt tttcactaga gaatgcatta tatgcactca gcgctgtggg
     2761 gcattttact ttaggttgcg tattggaaga tcaagagcat caagtcgcta aagaagaaag
     2821 ggaaacacct actactgata gtatgccgcc attattacga caagctatcg aattatttga
     2881 tcaccaaggt gcagagccag ccttcttatt cggccttgaa ttgatcatat gcggattaga
     2941 aaaacaactt aaatgtgaaa gtgggtccta ataattggta acgaatcaga caattgacgg
     3001 ctcgagggag tagcataggg tttgcagaat ccctgcttcg tccatttgac aggcacatta
     3061 tgcatcgatg ataagctgtc aaacatgagc agatcctcta cgccggacgc atcgtggccg
     3121 gcatcaccgg cgccacaggt gcggttgctg gcgcctatat cgccgacatc accgatgggg
     3181 aagatcgggc tcgccacttc gggctcatga gcaaatattt tatctgaggt gcttcctcgc
     3241 tcactgactc gctgcacgag gcagacctca gcgctagcgg agtgtatact ggcttactat
     3301 gttggcactg atgagggtgt cagtgaagtg cttcatgtgg caggagaaaa aaggctgcac
     3361 cggtgcgtca gcagaatatg tgatacagga tatattccgc ttcctcgctc actgactcgc
     3421 tacgctcggt cgttcgactg cggcgagcgg aaatggctta cgaacggggc ggagatttcc
     3481 tggaagatgc caggaagata cttaacaggg aagtgagagg gccgcggcaa agccgttttt
     3541 ccataggctc cgcccccctg acaagcatca cgaaatctga cgctcaaatc agtggtggcg
     3601 aaacccgaca ggactataaa gataccaggc gtttccccct ggcggctccc tcgtgcgctc
     3661 tcctgttcct gcctttcggt ttaccggtgt cattccgctg ttatggccgc gtttgtctca
     3721 ttccacgcct gacactcagt tccgggtagg cagttcgctc caagctggac tgtatgcacg
     3781 aaccccccgt tcagtccgac cgctgcgcct tatccggtaa ctatcgtctt gagtccaacc
     3841 cggaaagaca tgcaaaagca ccactggcag cagccactgg taattgattt agaggagtta
     3901 gtcttgaagt catgcgccgg ttaaggctaa actgaaagga caagttttgg tgactgcgct
     3961 cctccaagcc agttacctcg gttcaaagag ttggtagctc agagaacctt cgaaaaaccg
     4021 ccctgcaagg cggttttttc gttttcagag caagagatta cgcgcagacc aaaacgatct
     4081 caagaagatc atcttattaa ggggtctgac gctcagtgga acgaaaaatc aatctaaagt
     4141 atatatgagt aaacttggtc tgacagttac caatgcttaa tcagtgaggc acctatctca
     4201 gcgatctgtc tatttcgttc atccatagtt gcctgactcc ccgtcgtgta gataactacg
     4261 atacgggagg gcttaccatc tggccccagt gctgcaatga taccgcggga cccacgctca
     4321 ccggctccag atttatcagc aataaaccag ccagccggaa gggccgagcg cagaagtggt
     4381 cctgcaactt tatccgcctc catccagtct attaattgtt gccgggaagc tagagtaagt
     4441 agttcgccag ttaatagttt gcgcaacgtt gttgccattg ctacaggcat cgtggtgtca
     4501 cgctcgtcgt ttggtatggc ttcattcagc tccggttccc aacgatcaag gcgagttaca
     4561 tgatccccca tgttgtgcaa aaaagcggtt agctccttcg gtcctccgat cgttgtcaga
     4621 agtaagttgg ccgcagtgtt atcactcatg gttatggcag cactgcataa ttctcttact
     4681 gtcatgccat ccgtaagatg cttttctgtg actggtgagt actcaaccaa gtcattctga
     4741 gaatagtgta tgcggcgacc gagttgctct tgcccggcgt caatacggga taataccgcg
     4801 ccacatagca gaactttaaa agtgctcatc attggaaaac gttcttcggg gcgaaaactc
     4861 tcaaggatct taccgctgtt gagatccagt tcgatgtaac ccactcgtgc acccaactga
     4921 tcttcagcat cttttacttt caccagcgtt tctgggtgag caaaaacagg aaggcaaaat
     4981 gccgcaaaaa agggaataag ggcgacacgg aaatgttgaa tactcatact cttccttttt
     5041 caatattatt gaagcattta tcagggttat tgtctcatga gcggatacat atttgaatgt
     5101 atttagaaaa ataaacaaat aggggttccg cgcacatttc cccgaaaagt gccacctg
//
