# Supplementary material for: The Coli Toolkit (CTK): An Extension of the Modular Yeast Toolkit for Use in E. coli
Source: ACS Synth Biol. 2026 Jan 25;15(2):462–71. doi: 10.1021/acssynbio.5c00489 (PMC12930495; doi:10.1021/acssynbio.5c00489)
Supplement: Supplementary file 2 [file sb5c00489_si_002.zip › pCTK_plasmids_-_2025-10-22/pCTK114.gb]

LOCUS       pCTK114                 2921 bp ds-DNA     circular     22-MAY-2025
DEFINITION  .
FEATURES             Location/Qualifiers
     primer          complement(98..128)
                     /label="oJCM138_Kan-Ori_rev"
                     /note="sequence: aggggcgggttagggaggccttcaataattg"
                     /ApEinfo_revcolor="#ffef86"
                     /ApEinfo_fwdcolor="#ffef86"
     protein_bind    complement(125..128)
                     /label="BsaI"
                     /ApEinfo_revcolor="#b1ff67"
                     /ApEinfo_fwdcolor="#b1ff67"
                     /label="BsaI(1)"
                     /ApEinfo_graphicformat="arrow_data {{0 1 2 0 0 -1} {} 0}width 5 offset 0"
     protein_bind    complement(130..135)
                     /label="BsaI"
                     /ApEinfo_revcolor="#b1ff67"
                     /ApEinfo_fwdcolor="#b1ff67"
                     /label="BsaI(1)"
                     /ApEinfo_graphicformat="arrow_data {{0 1 2 0 0 -1} {} 0}width 5 offset 0"
     promoter        138..267
                     /label="BBa_J72163 GlpT Promoter"
                     /ApEinfo_revcolor="#b1ff67"
                     /ApEinfo_fwdcolor="#b1ff67"
                     /ApEinfo_graphicformat="arrow_data {{0 1 2 0 0 -1} {} 0}width 5 offset 0"
     RBS             268..303
                     /label="sfGFP Ribosome Binding Site"
                     /ApEinfo_revcolor="#b1ff67"
                     /ApEinfo_fwdcolor="#b1ff67"
                     /ApEinfo_graphicformat="arrow_data {{0 1 2 0 0 -1} {} 0}width 5 offset 0"
     CDS             304..1020
                     /label="sfGFP"
                     /ApEinfo_revcolor="#34ff03"
                     /ApEinfo_fwdcolor="#34ff03"
                     /ApEinfo_graphicformat="arrow_data {{0 1 2 0 0 -1} {} 0}width 5 offset 0"
                     /translation="MRKGEELFTGVVPILVELDGDVNGHKFSVRGEGEGDATNGKLTLKFICTTGKLPVPWPTLVTTLTYGVQCFARYPDHMKQHDFFKSAMPEGYVQERTISFKDDGTYKTRAEVKFEGDTLVNRIELKGIDFKEDGNILGHKLEYNFNSHNVYITADKQKNGIKANFKIRHNVEDGSVQLADHYQQNTPIGDGPVLLPDNHYLSTQSVLSKDPNEKRDHMVLLEFVTAAGITHGMDELYK*"
     primer          1021..1051
                     /label="oJCM210_B0015-BB_fw"
                     /note="sequence: CCAGGCATCAAATAAAACGAAAGGCTCAGTC"
                     /ApEinfo_revcolor="#ff9ccd"
                     /ApEinfo_fwdcolor="#ff9ccd"
     terminator      1021..1149
                     /label="BBa_B0015 Terminator"
                     /ApEinfo_revcolor="#b1ff67"
                     /ApEinfo_fwdcolor="#b1ff67"
                     /ApEinfo_graphicformat="arrow_data {{0 1 2 0 0 -1} {} 0}width 5 offset 0"
     protein_bind    1154..1159
                     /label="BsaI"
                     /ApEinfo_revcolor="#b1ff67"
                     /ApEinfo_fwdcolor="#b1ff67"
                     /ApEinfo_graphicformat="arrow_data {{0 1 2 0 0 -1} {} 0}width 5 offset 0"
     protein_bind    1161..1164
                     /label="BsaI"
                     /ApEinfo_revcolor="#b1ff67"
                     /ApEinfo_fwdcolor="#b1ff67"
                     /ApEinfo_graphicformat="arrow_data {{0 1 2 0 0 -1} {} 0}width 5 offset 0"
     rep_origin      complement(1301..1846)
                     /label="p15A ori"
                     /ApEinfo_revcolor="#ffef86"
                     /ApEinfo_fwdcolor="#ffef86"
                     /note="direction: LEFT note: Plasmids containing the medium-copy-number p15A origin of replication can be propagated in E. coli cells that contain a second plasmid with the ColE1 origin."
     terminator      complement(1889..1932)
                     /label="AmpR Terminator"
                     /ApEinfo_revcolor="#f58a5e"
                     /ApEinfo_fwdcolor="#f58a5e"
                     /note="ApEinfo_revcolor: #FF6666 ApEinfo_graphicformat: arrow_data {{0 1 2 0 0 -1} {} 0}width 5 offset 0"
     CDS             complement(1933..2790)
                     /label="AmpR"
                     /ApEinfo_revcolor="#9f4240"
                     /ApEinfo_fwdcolor="#9f4240"
                     /note="ApEinfo_revcolor: #9F4240 ApEinfo_graphicformat: arrow_data {{0 1 2 0 0 -1} {} 0}width 5 offset 0"
     CDS             complement(1933..2790)
                     /ApEinfo_revcolor="#84b0dc"
                     /ApEinfo_fwdcolor="#84b0dc"
                     /translation="MSIQHFRVALIPFFAAFCLPVFAHPETLVKVKDAEDQLGARVGYIELDLNSGKILESFRPEERFPMMSTFKVLLCGAVLSRIDAGQEQLGRRIHYSQNDLVEYSPVTEKHLTDGMTVRELCSAAITMSDNTAANLLLTTIGGPKELTAFLHNMGDHVTRLDRWEPELNEAIPNDERDTTMPVAMATTLRKLLTGELLTLASRQQLIDWMEADKVAGPLLRSALPAGWFIADKSGAGERGSRGIIAALGPDGKPSRIVVIYTTGSQATMDERNRQIAEIGASLIKHW"
     primer          complement(1934..1955)
                     /label="Copy of oMaM_L1_RB"
                     /note="sequence: gtgcctcactgattaagcattg"
                     /ApEinfo_revcolor="#f7977a"
                     /ApEinfo_fwdcolor="#f7977a"
     promoter        complement(2791..2921)
                     /label="AmpR Promoter"
                     /ApEinfo_revcolor="#f58a5e"
                     /ApEinfo_fwdcolor="#f58a5e"
                     /note="ApEinfo_revcolor: #FF6666 ApEinfo_graphicformat: arrow_data {{0 1 2 0 0 -1} {} 0}width 5 offset 0"
ORIGIN
        1 ccccttgtat tactgtttat gtaagcagac agttttattg ttcatgatga tatattttta
       61 tcttgtgcaa tgtacatcag agattttgag acacaaccaa ttattgaagg cctccctaac
      121 ccgccccttg agaccatgaa agtgaaacgt gatttcatgc gtcattttga acattttgta
      181 aatcttattt aataatgtgt gcggcaattc acatttaatt tatgaatgtt ttcttaacat
      241 cgcggcaact caagaaacgg caggttcgga tcttagctac tagagaaaga ggagaaatac
      301 tagatgcgta aaggcgaaga gctgttcact ggtgtcgtcc ctattctggt ggaactggat
      361 ggtgatgtca acggtcataa gttttccgtg cgtggcgagg gtgaaggtga cgcaactaat
      421 ggtaaactga cgctgaagtt catctgtact actggtaaac tgccggttcc ttggccgact
      481 ctggtaacga cgctgactta tggtgttcag tgctttgctc gttatccgga ccatatgaag
      541 cagcatgact tcttcaagtc cgccatgccg gaaggctatg tgcaggaacg cacgatttcc
      601 tttaaggatg acggcacgta caaaacgcgt gcggaagtga aatttgaagg cgataccctg
      661 gtaaaccgca ttgagctgaa aggcattgac tttaaagagg acggcaatat cctgggccat
      721 aagctggaat acaattttaa cagccacaat gtttacatca ccgccgataa acaaaaaaat
      781 ggcattaaag cgaattttaa aattcgccac aacgtggagg atggcagcgt gcagctggct
      841 gatcactacc agcaaaacac tccaatcggt gatggtcctg ttctgctgcc agacaatcac
      901 tatctgagca cgcaaagcgt tctgtctaaa gatccgaacg agaaacgcga tcatatggtt
      961 ctgctggagt tcgtaaccgc agcgggcatc acgcatggta tggatgaact gtacaaatga
     1021 ccaggcatca aataaaacga aaggctcagt cgaaagactg ggcctttcgt tttatctgtt
     1081 gtttgtcggt gaacgctctc tactagagtc acactggctc accttcgggt gggcctttct
     1141 gcgtttataa gtcggtctca tacagcggcc ctcactgact cgctacgctc ggtcgttcga
     1201 ctgcggcgag cggaaatggc ttacgaacgg ggcggagatt tcctggaaga tgccaggaag
     1261 atacttaaca gggaagtgag agggccgcgg caaagccgtt tttccatagg ctccgccccc
     1321 ctgacaagca tcacgaaatc tgacgctcaa atcagtggtg gcgaaacccg acaggactat
     1381 aaagatacca ggcgtttccc cctggcggct ccctcgtgcg ctctcctgtt cctgcctttc
     1441 ggtttaccgg tgtcattccg ctgttatggc cgcgtttgtc tcattccacg cctgacactc
     1501 agttccgggt aggcagttcg ctccaagctg gactgtatgc acgaaccccc cgttcagtcc
     1561 gaccgctgcg ccttatccgg taactatcgt cttgagtcca acccggaaag acatgcaaaa
     1621 gcaccactgg cagcagccac tggtaattga tttagaggag ttagtcttga agtcatgcgc
     1681 cggttaaggc taaactgaaa ggacaagttt tggtgactgc gctcctccaa gccagttacc
     1741 tcggttcaaa gagttggtag ctcagagaac cttcgaaaaa ccgccctgca aggcggtttt
     1801 ttcgttttca gagcaagaga ttacgcgcag accaaaacga tctcaagaag atcatcttat
     1861 taaggggtct gacgctcagt ggaacgaaaa atcaatctaa agtatatatg agtaaacttg
     1921 gtctgacagt taccaatgct taatcagtga ggcacctatc tcagcgatct gtctatttcg
     1981 ttcatccata gttgcctgac tccccgtcgt gtagataact acgatacggg agggcttacc
     2041 atctggcccc agtgctgcaa tgataccgcg ggacccacgc tcaccggctc cagatttatc
     2101 agcaataaac cagccagccg gaagggccga gcgcagaagt ggtcctgcaa ctttatccgc
     2161 ctccatccag tctattaatt gttgccggga agctagagta agtagttcgc cagttaatag
     2221 tttgcgcaac gttgttgcca ttgctacagg catcgtggtg tcacgctcgt cgtttggtat
     2281 ggcttcattc agctccggtt cccaacgatc aaggcgagtt acatgatccc ccatgttgtg
     2341 caaaaaagcg gttagctcct tcggtcctcc gatcgttgtc agaagtaagt tggccgcagt
     2401 gttatcactc atggttatgg cagcactgca taattctctt actgtcatgc catccgtaag
     2461 atgcttttct gtgactggtg agtactcaac caagtcattc tgagaatagt gtatgcggcg
     2521 accgagttgc tcttgcccgg cgtcaatacg ggataatacc gcgccacata gcagaacttt
     2581 aaaagtgctc atcattggaa aacgttcttc ggggcgaaaa ctctcaagga tcttaccgct
     2641 gttgagatcc agttcgatgt aacccactcg tgcacccaac tgatcttcag catcttttac
     2701 tttcaccagc gtttctgggt gagcaaaaac aggaaggcaa aatgccgcaa aaaagggaat
     2761 aagggcgaca cggaaatgtt gaatactcat actcttcctt tttcaatatt attgaagcat
     2821 ttatcagggt tattgtctca tgagcggata catatttgaa tgtatttaga aaaataaaca
     2881 aataggggtt ccgcgcacat ttccccgaaa agtgccacct g
//
