# Supplementary material for: The Coli Toolkit (CTK): An Extension of the Modular Yeast Toolkit for Use in E. coli
Source: ACS Synth Biol. 2026 Jan 25;15(2):462–71. doi: 10.1021/acssynbio.5c00489 (PMC12930495; doi:10.1021/acssynbio.5c00489)
Supplement: Supplementary file 2 [file sb5c00489_si_002.zip › pCTK_plasmids_-_2025-10-22/pCTK124.gb]

LOCUS       pCTK124                 6119 bp ds-DNA     circular     22-MAY-2025
DEFINITION  .
FEATURES             Location/Qualifiers
     protein_bind    complement(125..128)
                     /label="BsaI"
                     /ApEinfo_revcolor="#b1ff67"
                     /ApEinfo_fwdcolor="#b1ff67"
                     /label="BsaI(1)"
                     /ApEinfo_graphicformat="arrow_data {{0 1 2 0 0 -1} {} 0}width 5 offset 0"
     protein_bind    complement(130..135)
                     /label="BsaI"
                     /ApEinfo_revcolor="#b1ff67"
                     /ApEinfo_fwdcolor="#b1ff67"
                     /label="BsaI(1)"
                     /ApEinfo_graphicformat="arrow_data {{0 1 2 0 0 -1} {} 0}width 5 offset 0"
     promoter        138..267
                     /label="BBa_J72163 GlpT Promoter"
                     /ApEinfo_revcolor="#b1ff67"
                     /ApEinfo_fwdcolor="#b1ff67"
                     /ApEinfo_graphicformat="arrow_data {{0 1 2 0 0 -1} {} 0}width 5 offset 0"
     RBS             268..303
                     /label="sfGFP Ribosome Binding Site"
                     /ApEinfo_revcolor="#b1ff67"
                     /ApEinfo_fwdcolor="#b1ff67"
                     /ApEinfo_graphicformat="arrow_data {{0 1 2 0 0 -1} {} 0}width 5 offset 0"
     misc_feature    304..1002
                     /label="mScarlet"
                     /ApEinfo_revcolor="#f58a5e"
                     /ApEinfo_fwdcolor="#f58a5e"
     terminator      1003..1131
                     /label="BBa_B0015 Terminator"
                     /ApEinfo_revcolor="#b1ff67"
                     /ApEinfo_fwdcolor="#b1ff67"
                     /ApEinfo_graphicformat="arrow_data {{0 1 2 0 0 -1} {} 0}width 5 offset 0"
     terminator      1125..1131
                     /label="BBa_B0015 Terminator"
                     /ApEinfo_revcolor="#b1ff67"
                     /ApEinfo_fwdcolor="#b1ff67"
                     /ApEinfo_graphicformat="arrow_data {{0 1 2 0 0 -1} {} 0}width 5 offset 0"
     protein_bind    1136..1141
                     /label="BsaI"
                     /ApEinfo_revcolor="#b1ff67"
                     /ApEinfo_fwdcolor="#b1ff67"
                     /ApEinfo_graphicformat="arrow_data {{0 1 2 0 0 -1} {} 0}width 5 offset 0"
     protein_bind    1136..1141
                     /label="BsaI"
                     /ApEinfo_revcolor="#b1ff67"
                     /ApEinfo_fwdcolor="#b1ff67"
                     /ApEinfo_graphicformat="arrow_data {{0 1 2 0 0 -1} {} 0}width 5 offset 0"
     protein_bind    1143..1146
                     /label="BsaI"
                     /ApEinfo_revcolor="#b1ff67"
                     /ApEinfo_fwdcolor="#b1ff67"
                     /ApEinfo_graphicformat="arrow_data {{0 1 2 0 0 -1} {} 0}width 5 offset 0"
     protein_bind    1143..1146
                     /label="BsaI"
                     /ApEinfo_revcolor="#b1ff67"
                     /ApEinfo_fwdcolor="#b1ff67"
                     /ApEinfo_graphicformat="arrow_data {{0 1 2 0 0 -1} {} 0}width 5 offset 0"
     Promoter        1170..1204
                     /label="BBa_J23105"
                     /ApEinfo_revcolor="#f58a5e"
                     /ApEinfo_fwdcolor="#f58a5e"
     RBS             1213..1224
                     /label="RBS"
                     /ApEinfo_revcolor="#b4abac"
                     /ApEinfo_fwdcolor="#b4abac"
                     /note="note: strong bacterial ribosome binding site (Elowitz and Leibler, 2000)"
     misc_feature    1231..2070
                     /label="araC*"
                     /ApEinfo_revcolor="#c7b0e3"
                     /ApEinfo_fwdcolor="#c7b0e3"
     CDS             2080..2091
                     /label="Factor Xa site"
                     /ApEinfo_revcolor="#ff9ccd"
                     /ApEinfo_fwdcolor="#ff9ccd"
                     /note="codon_start: 1 product: Factor Xa recognition and cleavage site translation: IEGR transl_table: 1"
     Promoter        2127..2208
                     /label="PLacI"
                     /ApEinfo_revcolor="#f58a5e"
                     /ApEinfo_fwdcolor="#f58a5e"
     primer          2209..2236
                     /label="oJCM049_Marionette-LacI-homology_fw"
                     /note="sequence: atgaaaccagtaacgttatacgatgtcg"
                     /ApEinfo_revcolor="#f58a5e"
                     /ApEinfo_fwdcolor="#f58a5e"
     gene            2209..3072
                     /label="lacI"
                     /ApEinfo_revcolor="#f8d3a9"
                     /ApEinfo_fwdcolor="#f8d3a9"
     CDS             2209..3291
                     /label="lacI"
                     /ApEinfo_revcolor="#993366"
                     /ApEinfo_fwdcolor="#993366"
                     /note="gene: lacI note: The lac repressor binds to the lac operator to inhibit transcription in E. coli. This inhibition can be relieved by adding lactose or isopropyl-β-D-thiogalactopyranoside (IPTG). codon_start: 1 product: lac repressor translation: MKPVTLYDVAEYAGVSYQTVSRVVNQASHVSAKTREKVEAAMAELNYIPNRVAQQLAGKQSLLIGVATSSLALHAPSQIVAAIKSRADQLGASVVVSMVERSGVEACKAAVHNLLAQRVSGLIINYPLDDQDAIAVEAACTNVPALFLDVSDQTPINSIIFSHEDGTRLGVEHLVALGHQQIALLAGPLSSVSARLRLAGWHKYLTRNQIQPIAEREGDWSAMSGFQQTMQMLNEGIVPTAMLVANDQMALGAMRAITESGLRVGADISVVGYDDTEDSSCYIPPLTTIKQDFRLLGQTSVDRLLQLSQGQAVKGNQLLPVSLVKRKTTLAPNTQTASPRALADSLMQLARQVSRLESGQ* transl_table: 1"
     gene            3310..3933
                     /label="tetR"
                     /ApEinfo_revcolor="#f8d3a9"
                     /ApEinfo_fwdcolor="#f8d3a9"
     CDS             3310..3933
                     /label="TetR"
                     /ApEinfo_revcolor="#993366"
                     /ApEinfo_fwdcolor="#993366"
                     /note="protein_id: gene: tetR from transposon Tn10 note: TetR binds to the tetracycline operator tetO to inhibit transcription. This inhibition can be relieved by adding tetracycline or doxycycline. codon_start: 1 product: tetracycline repressor TetR translation: MSRLDKSKVINSALELLNEVGIEGLTTRKLAQKLGVEQPTLYWHVKNKRALLDALAIEMLDRHHTHFCPLEGESWQDFLRNNAKSFRCALLSHRDGAKVHLGTRPTEKQYETLENQLAFLCQQGFSLENALYALSAVGHFTLGCVLEDQEHQVAKEERETPTTDSMPPLLRQAIELFDHQGAEPAFLFGLELIICGLEKQLKCESGS* transl_table: 1"
     rep_origin      complement(4500..5044)
                     /label="p15A ori"
                     /ApEinfo_revcolor="#ffef86"
                     /ApEinfo_fwdcolor="#ffef86"
                     /note="note: Plasmids containing the medium-copy-number p15A origin of replication can be propagated in E. coli cells that contain a second plasmid with the ColE1 origin. direction: LEFT"
     terminator      complement(5087..5130)
                     /label="AmpR Terminator"
                     /ApEinfo_revcolor="#f58a5e"
                     /ApEinfo_fwdcolor="#f58a5e"
                     /note="ApEinfo_revcolor: #FF6666 ApEinfo_graphicformat: arrow_data {{0 1 2 0 0 -1} {} 0}width 5 offset 0"
     CDS             complement(5131..5988)
                     /label="AmpR"
                     /ApEinfo_revcolor="#9f4240"
                     /ApEinfo_fwdcolor="#9f4240"
                     /note="ApEinfo_revcolor: #9F4240 ApEinfo_graphicformat: arrow_data {{0 1 2 0 0 -1} {} 0}width 5 offset 0"
     CDS             complement(5131..5988)
                     /ApEinfo_revcolor="#84b0dc"
                     /ApEinfo_fwdcolor="#84b0dc"
                     /translation="MSIQHFRVALIPFFAAFCLPVFAHPETLVKVKDAEDQLGARVGYIELDLNSGKILESFRPEERFPMMSTFKVLLCGAVLSRIDAGQEQLGRRIHYSQNDLVEYSPVTEKHLTDGMTVRELCSAAITMSDNTAANLLLTTIGGPKELTAFLHNMGDHVTRLDRWEPELNEAIPNDERDTTMPVAMATTLRKLLTGELLTLASRQQLIDWMEADKVAGPLLRSALPAGWFIADKSGAGERGSRGIIAALGPDGKPSRIVVIYTTGSQATMDERNRQIAEIGASLIKHW"
     primer          complement(5132..5153)
                     /label="oMaM_L1_RB"
                     /note="sequence: gtgcctcactgattaagcattg"
                     /ApEinfo_revcolor="#9eafd2"
                     /ApEinfo_fwdcolor="#9eafd2"
     promoter        complement(5989..6119)
                     /label="AmpR Promoter"
                     /ApEinfo_revcolor="#f58a5e"
                     /ApEinfo_fwdcolor="#f58a5e"
                     /note="ApEinfo_revcolor: #FF6666 ApEinfo_graphicformat: arrow_data {{0 1 2 0 0 -1} {} 0}width 5 offset 0"
ORIGIN
        1 ccccttgtat tactgtttat gtaagcagac agttttattg ttcatgatga tatattttta
       61 tcttgtgcaa tgtacatcag agattttgag acacaaccaa ttattgaagg cctccctaac
      121 ccgccccttg agaccatgaa agtgaaacgt gatttcatgc gtcattttga acattttgta
      181 aatcttattt aataatgtgt gcggcaattc acatttaatt tatgaatgtt ttcttaacat
      241 cgcggcaact caagaaacgg caGGTTCGGA TCTTAGCTAC TAGAGAAAGA GGAGAAATAC
      301 TAGATGGTTA GCAAAGGCGA GGCGGTTATC AAGGAGTTTA TGCGTTTTAA GGTTCACATG
      361 GAGGGTAGCA TGAACGGTCA CGAGTTCGAG ATCGAGGGTG AAGGCGAGGG TCGTCCGTAC
      421 GAAGGCACCC AGACCGCGAA GCTGAAAGTG ACCAAGGGTG GCCCGCTGCC GTTCAGCTGG
      481 GACATCCTGA GCCCGCAGTT CATGTATGGC AGCCGTGCGT TTACCAAACA CCCGGCGGAC
      541 ATTCCGGATT ACTATAAGCA AAGCTTCCCG GAAGGTTTTA AATGGGAGCG TGTTATGAAC
      601 TTCGAAGATG GTGGCGCGGT GACCGTTACC CAGGACACCA GCCTGGAGGA TGGCACCCTG
      661 ATTTACAAGG TGAAACTGCG TGGCACCAAC TTTCCGCCGG ATGGTCCGGT TATGCAGAAG
      721 AAAACGATGG GTTGGGAAGC GAGCACCGAG CGTCTGTATC CGGAAGATGG CGTGCTGAAG
      781 GGTGATATCA AAATGGCGCT GCGTCTGAAG GACGGTGGCC GTTACCTGGC GGATTTTAAG
      841 ACCACCTATA AAGCGAAGAA ACCGGTGCAA ATGCCGGGTG CGTACAACGT TGACCGTAAA
      901 CTGGATATTA CCAGCCACAA CGAGGATTAT ACCGTGGTTG AGCAATATGA GCGTAGCGAG
      961 GGTCGCCACA GCACCGGCGG CATGGACGAA CTGTATAAGT GACCAGGCAT CAAATAAAAC
     1021 GAAAGGCTCA GTCgaaagac tgggcctttc gttttatctg ttgtttgtcg gtgaacgctc
     1081 tctactagag tcacactggc tcaccttcgg gtgggccttt ctgcgtttat aagtcggtct
     1141 catacagcgg ccggtcacca tatatcaagt ttacggctag ctcagtccta ggtactatgc
     1201 tagctactag agaaagagga gaaatactag atggctgaag cgcaaaatga tcccctgctg
     1261 ccgggatact cgtttaatgc ccatctggtg gcgggtttaa cgccgattga ggccaacggt
     1321 tatctcgatt tttttatcga ccgaccgctg ggaatgaaag gttatattct caatctcacc
     1381 attcgcggtc agggggtggt gaaaaatcag ggacgagaat ttgtttgccg accgggtgat
     1441 attttgctgt tcccgccagg agagattcat cactacggtc gtcatccgga ggctcgcgaa
     1501 tggtatcacc agtgggttta ctttcgtccg cgcgcctact ggcatgaatg gcttaactgg
     1561 ccgtcaatat ttgccaatac ggggttcttt cgcccggatg aagcgcacca gccgcatttc
     1621 agcgacctgt ttgggcaaat cattaacgcc gggcaagggg aagggcgcta ttcggagctg
     1681 ctggcgataa atctgcttga gcaattgtta ctgcggcgca tggaagcgat taacgagtcg
     1741 ctccatccac cgatggataa tcgggtacgc gaggcttgtc agtacatcag cgatcacctg
     1801 gcagacagca attttgatat cgccagcgtc gcacagcatg tttgcttgtc gccgtcgcgt
     1861 ctgtcacatc ttttccgcca gcagttaggg attagcgtct taagctggcg cgaggaccaa
     1921 cgtatcagcc aggcgaagct gcttttgagc accacccgga tgcctatcgc caccgtcggt
     1981 cgcaatgttg gttttgacga tcaactctat ttctcgcggg tatttaaaaa atgcaccggg
     2041 gccagcccga gcgagttccg tgccggttaa taaccaatta ttgaaggccg ctaacgcagc
     2101 ctttttttgt ttctggtctG ccaatggcgg cgcgccatcg aatggcgcaa aacctttcgc
     2161 ggtatggcat gatagcgccc ggaagagagt caattcaggg tggtgaatat gaaaccagta
     2221 acgttatacg atgtcgcaga gtatgccggt gtctcttatc agaccgtttc ccgcgtggtg
     2281 aaccaggcca gccacgtttc tgcgaaaacg cgggaaaaag tggaagcggc gatggcggag
     2341 ctgaattaca ttcccaaccg cgtggcacaa caactggcgg gcaaacagtc gttgctgatt
     2401 ggcgttgcca cctccagtct ggccctgcac gcgccgtcgc aaattgtcgc ggcgattaaa
     2461 tctcgcgccg atcaactggg tgccagcgtg gtggtgtcga tggtagaacg aagcggcgtc
     2521 gaagcctgta aagcggcggt gcacaatctt ctcgcgcaac gcgtcagtgg gctgatcatt
     2581 aactatccgc tggatgacca ggatgccatt gctgtggaag ctgcctgcac taatgttccg
     2641 gcgttatttc ttgatgtctc tgaccagaca cccatcaaca gtattatttt ctcccatgag
     2701 gacggtacgc gactgggcgt ggagcatctg gtcgcattgg gtcaccagca aatcgcgctg
     2761 ttagcgggcc cattaagttc tgtctcggcg cgtctgcgtc tggctggctg gcataaatat
     2821 ctcactcgca atcaaattca gccgatagcg gaacgggaag gcgactggag tgccatgtcc
     2881 ggttttcaac aaaccatgca aatgctgaat gagggcatcg ttcccactgc gatgctggtt
     2941 gccaacgatc agatggcgct gggcgcaatg cgcgccatta ccgagtccgg gctgcgcgtt
     3001 ggtgcggata tctcggtagt gggatacgac gataccgaag atagctcatg ttatatcccg
     3061 ccgttaacca ccatcaaaca ggattttcgc ctgctggggc aaaccagcgt ggaccgcttg
     3121 ctgcaactct ctcagggcca ggcggtgaag ggcaatcagc tgttgccagt ctcactggtg
     3181 aaaagaaaaa ccaccctggc gcccaatacg caaaccgcct ctccccgcgc gttggccgat
     3241 tcattaatgc agctggcacg acaggtttcc cgactggaaa gcgggcagtg ataatccagg
     3301 aggaaaaaaa tgtccagatt agataaaagt aaagtgatta acagcgcatt agagctgctt
     3361 aatgaggtcg gaatcgaagg tttaacaacc cgtaaactcg cccagaagct aggtgtagag
     3421 cagcctacat tgtattggca tgtaaaaaat aagcgggctt tgctcgacgc cttagccatt
     3481 gagatgttag ataggcacca tactcacttt tgccctttag aaggggaaag ctggcaagat
     3541 tttttacgta ataacgctaa aagttttaga tgtgctttac taagtcatcg cgatggagca
     3601 aaagtacatt taggtacacg gcctacagaa aaacagtatg aaactctcga aaatcaatta
     3661 gcctttttat gccaacaagg tttttcacta gagaatgcat tatatgcact cagcgctgtg
     3721 gggcatttta ctttaggttg cgtattggaa gatcaagagc atcaagtcgc taaagaagaa
     3781 agggaaacac ctactactga tagtatgccg ccattattac gacaagctat cgaattattt
     3841 gatcaccaag gtgcagagcc agccttctta ttcggccttg aattgatcat atgcggatta
     3901 gaaaaacaac ttaaatgtga aagtgggtcc taataattgg taacgaatca gacaattgac
     3961 ggctcgaggg agtagcatag ggtttgcaga atccctgctt cgtccatttg acaggcacat
     4021 tatgcatcga tgataagctg tcaaacatga gcagatcctc tacgccggac gcatcgtggc
     4081 cggcatcacc ggcgccacag gtgcggttgc tggcgcctat atcgccgaca tcaccgatgg
     4141 ggaagatcgg gctcgccact tcgggctcat gagcaaatat tttatctgag gtgcttcctc
     4201 gctcactgac tcgctgcacg aggcagacct cagcgctagc ggagtgtata ctggcttact
     4261 atgttggcac tgatgagggt gtcagtgaag tgcttcatgt ggcaggagaa aaaaggctgc
     4321 accggtgcgt cagcagaata tgtgatacag gatatattcc gcttcctcgc tcactgactc
     4381 gctacgctcg gtcgttcgac tgcggcgagc ggaaatggct tacgaacggg gcggagattt
     4441 cctggaagat gccaggaaga tacttaacag ggaagtgaga gggccgcggc aaagccgttt
     4501 ttccataggc tccgcccccc tgacaagcat cacgaaatct gacgctcaaa tcagtggtgg
     4561 cgaaacccga caggactata aagataccag gcgtttcccc tggcggctcc ctcgtgcgct
     4621 ctcctgttcc tgcctttcgg tttaccggtg tcattccgct gttatggccg cgtttgtctc
     4681 attccacgcc tgacactcag ttccgggtag gcagttcgct ccaagctgga ctgtatgcac
     4741 gaaccccccg ttcagtccga ccgctgcgcc ttatccggta actatcgtct tgagtccaac
     4801 ccggaaagac atgcaaaagc accactggca gcagccactg gtaattgatt tagaggagtt
     4861 agtcttgaag tcatgcgccg gttaaggcta aactgaaagg acaagttttg gtgactgcgc
     4921 tcctccaagc cagttacctc ggttcaaaga gttggtagct cagagaacct tcgaaaaacc
     4981 gccctgcaag gcggtttttt cgttttcaga gcaagagatt acgcgcagac caaaacgatc
     5041 tcaagaagat catcttatta aggggtctga cgctcagtgg aacgaaaaat caatctaaag
     5101 tatatatgag taaacttggt ctgacagtta ccaatgctta atcagtgagg cacctatctc
     5161 agcgatctgt ctatttcgtt catccatagt tgcctgactc cccgtcgtgt agataactac
     5221 gatacgggag ggcttaccat ctggccccag tgctgcaatg ataccgcggg acccacgctc
     5281 accggctcca gatttatcag caataaacca gccagccgga agggccgagc gcagaagtgg
     5341 tcctgcaact ttatccgcct ccatccagtc tattaattgt tgccgggaag ctagagtaag
     5401 tagttcgcca gttaatagtt tgcgcaacgt tgttgccatt gctacaggca tcgtggtgtc
     5461 acgctcgtcg tttggtatgg cttcattcag ctccggttcc caacgatcaa ggcgagttac
     5521 atgatccccc atgttgtgca aaaaagcggt tagctccttc ggtcctccga tcgttgtcag
     5581 aagtaagttg gccgcagtgt tatcactcat ggttatggca gcactgcata attctcttac
     5641 tgtcatgcca tccgtaagat gcttttctgt gactggtgag tactcaacca agtcattctg
     5701 agaatagtgt atgcggcgac cgagttgctc ttgcccggcg tcaatacggg ataataccgc
     5761 gccacatagc agaactttaa aagtgctcat cattggaaaa cgttcttcgg ggcgaaaact
     5821 ctcaaggatc ttaccgctgt tgagatccag ttcgatgtaa cccactcgtg cacccaactg
     5881 atcttcagca tcttttactt tcaccagcgt ttctgggtga gcaaaaacag gaaggcaaaa
     5941 tgccgcaaaa aagggaataa gggcgacacg gaaatgttga atactcatac tcttcctttt
     6001 tcaatattat tgaagcattt atcagggtta ttgtctcatg agcggataca tatttgaatg
     6061 tatttagaaa aataaacaaa taggggttcc gcgcacattt ccccgaaaag tgccacctg
//
