# Supplementary material for: The Coli Toolkit (CTK): An Extension of the Modular Yeast Toolkit for Use in E. coli
Source: ACS Synth Biol. 2026 Jan 25;15(2):462–71. doi: 10.1021/acssynbio.5c00489 (PMC12930495; doi:10.1021/acssynbio.5c00489)
Supplement: Supplementary file 2 [file sb5c00489_si_002.zip › pCTK_plasmids_-_2025-10-22/pCTK115.gb]

LOCUS       pCTK115                 5176 bp ds-DNA     circular     22-MAY-2025
DEFINITION  .
FEATURES             Location/Qualifiers
     protein_bind    complement(125..128)
                     /label="BsaI"
                     /ApEinfo_revcolor="#b1ff67"
                     /ApEinfo_fwdcolor="#b1ff67"
                     /label="BsaI(1)"
                     /ApEinfo_graphicformat="arrow_data {{0 1 2 0 0 -1} {} 0}width 5 offset 0"
     protein_bind    complement(130..135)
                     /label="BsaI"
                     /ApEinfo_revcolor="#b1ff67"
                     /ApEinfo_fwdcolor="#b1ff67"
                     /label="BsaI(1)"
                     /ApEinfo_graphicformat="arrow_data {{0 1 2 0 0 -1} {} 0}width 5 offset 0"
     promoter        138..267
                     /label="BBa_J72163 GlpT Promoter"
                     /ApEinfo_revcolor="#b1ff67"
                     /ApEinfo_fwdcolor="#b1ff67"
                     /ApEinfo_graphicformat="arrow_data {{0 1 2 0 0 -1} {} 0}width 5 offset 0"
     RBS             268..303
                     /label="sfGFP Ribosome Binding Site"
                     /ApEinfo_revcolor="#b1ff67"
                     /ApEinfo_fwdcolor="#b1ff67"
                     /ApEinfo_graphicformat="arrow_data {{0 1 2 0 0 -1} {} 0}width 5 offset 0"
     CDS             304..1020
                     /label="sfGFP"
                     /ApEinfo_revcolor="#34ff03"
                     /ApEinfo_fwdcolor="#34ff03"
                     /ApEinfo_graphicformat="arrow_data {{0 1 2 0 0 -1} {} 0}width 5 offset 0"
                     /translation="MRKGEELFTGVVPILVELDGDVNGHKFSVRGEGEGDATNGKLTLKFICTTGKLPVPWPTLVTTLTYGVQCFARYPDHMKQHDFFKSAMPEGYVQERTISFKDDGTYKTRAEVKFEGDTLVNRIELKGIDFKEDGNILGHKLEYNFNSHNVYITADKQKNGIKANFKIRHNVEDGSVQLADHYQQNTPIGDGPVLLPDNHYLSTQSVLSKDPNEKRDHMVLLEFVTAAGITHGMDELYK*"
     primer          1021..1051
                     /label="oJCM210_B0015-BB_fw"
                     /note="sequence: CCAGGCATCAAATAAAACGAAAGGCTCAGTC"
                     /ApEinfo_revcolor="#ff9ccd"
                     /ApEinfo_fwdcolor="#ff9ccd"
     terminator      1021..1149
                     /label="BBa_B0015 Terminator"
                     /ApEinfo_revcolor="#b1ff67"
                     /ApEinfo_fwdcolor="#b1ff67"
                     /ApEinfo_graphicformat="arrow_data {{0 1 2 0 0 -1} {} 0}width 5 offset 0"
     protein_bind    1154..1159
                     /label="BsaI"
                     /ApEinfo_revcolor="#b1ff67"
                     /ApEinfo_fwdcolor="#b1ff67"
                     /ApEinfo_graphicformat="arrow_data {{0 1 2 0 0 -1} {} 0}width 5 offset 0"
     protein_bind    1161..1164
                     /label="BsaI"
                     /ApEinfo_revcolor="#b1ff67"
                     /ApEinfo_fwdcolor="#b1ff67"
                     /ApEinfo_graphicformat="arrow_data {{0 1 2 0 0 -1} {} 0}width 5 offset 0"
     terminator      1171..1178
                     /label="L3S2P21"
                     /ApEinfo_revcolor="#ffef86"
                     /ApEinfo_fwdcolor="#ffef86"
     misc_feature    1171..1178
                     /label="L3S2P21"
                     /ApEinfo_revcolor="#d6b295"
                     /ApEinfo_fwdcolor="#d6b295"
     Promoter        1183..1264
                     /label="PLacI"
                     /ApEinfo_revcolor="#f58a5e"
                     /ApEinfo_fwdcolor="#f58a5e"
     primer          1265..1292
                     /label="oJCM049_Marionette-LacI-homology_fw"
                     /note="sequence: atgaaaccagtaacgttatacgatgtcg"
                     /ApEinfo_revcolor="#f58a5e"
                     /ApEinfo_fwdcolor="#f58a5e"
     gene            1265..2128
                     /label="lacI"
                     /ApEinfo_revcolor="#f8d3a9"
                     /ApEinfo_fwdcolor="#f8d3a9"
     CDS             1265..2347
                     /label="lacI"
                     /ApEinfo_revcolor="#993366"
                     /ApEinfo_fwdcolor="#993366"
                     /note="product: lac repressor transl_table: 1 gene: lacI note: The lac repressor binds to the lac operator to inhibit transcription in E. coli. This inhibition can be relieved by adding lactose or isopropyl-β-D-thiogalactopyranoside (IPTG). codon_start: 1 translation: MKPVTLYDVAEYAGVSYQTVSRVVNQASHVSAKTREKVEAAMAELNYIPNRVAQQLAGKQSLLIGVATSSLALHAPSQIVAAIKSRADQLGASVVVSMVERSGVEACKAAVHNLLAQRVSGLIINYPLDDQDAIAVEAACTNVPALFLDVSDQTPINSIIFSHEDGTRLGVEHLVALGHQQIALLAGPLSSVSARLRLAGWHKYLTRNQIQPIAEREGDWSAMSGFQQTMQMLNEGIVPTAMLVANDQMALGAMRAITESGLRVGADISVVGYDDTEDSSCYIPPLTTIKQDFRLLGQTSVDRLLQLSQGQAVKGNQLLPVSLVKRKTTLAPNTQTASPRALADSLMQLARQVSRLESGQ*"
     gene            2366..2989
                     /label="tetR"
                     /ApEinfo_revcolor="#f8d3a9"
                     /ApEinfo_fwdcolor="#f8d3a9"
     CDS             2366..2989
                     /label="TetR"
                     /ApEinfo_revcolor="#993366"
                     /ApEinfo_fwdcolor="#993366"
                     /note="product: tetracycline repressor TetR transl_table: 1 protein_id: gene: tetR from transposon Tn10 note: TetR binds to the tetracycline operator tetO to inhibit transcription. This inhibition can be relieved by adding tetracycline or doxycycline. codon_start: 1 translation: MSRLDKSKVINSALELLNEVGIEGLTTRKLAQKLGVEQPTLYWHVKNKRALLDALAIEMLDRHHTHFCPLEGESWQDFLRNNAKSFRCALLSHRDGAKVHLGTRPTEKQYETLENQLAFLCQQGFSLENALYALSAVGHFTLGCVLEDQEHQVAKEERETPTTDSMPPLLRQAIELFDHQGAEPAFLFGLELIICGLEKQLKCESGS*"
     rep_origin      complement(3556..4101)
                     /label="p15A ori"
                     /ApEinfo_revcolor="#ffef86"
                     /ApEinfo_fwdcolor="#ffef86"
                     /note="direction: LEFT note: Plasmids containing the medium-copy-number p15A origin of replication can be propagated in E. coli cells that contain a second plasmid with the ColE1 origin."
     terminator      complement(4144..4187)
                     /label="AmpR Terminator"
                     /ApEinfo_revcolor="#f58a5e"
                     /ApEinfo_fwdcolor="#f58a5e"
                     /note="ApEinfo_revcolor: #FF6666 ApEinfo_graphicformat: arrow_data {{0 1 2 0 0 -1} {} 0}width 5 offset 0"
     CDS             complement(4188..5045)
                     /label="AmpR"
                     /ApEinfo_revcolor="#9f4240"
                     /ApEinfo_fwdcolor="#9f4240"
                     /note="ApEinfo_revcolor: #9F4240 ApEinfo_graphicformat: arrow_data {{0 1 2 0 0 -1} {} 0}width 5 offset 0"
     CDS             complement(4188..5045)
                     /ApEinfo_revcolor="#84b0dc"
                     /ApEinfo_fwdcolor="#84b0dc"
                     /translation="MSIQHFRVALIPFFAAFCLPVFAHPETLVKVKDAEDQLGARVGYIELDLNSGKILESFRPEERFPMMSTFKVLLCGAVLSRIDAGQEQLGRRIHYSQNDLVEYSPVTEKHLTDGMTVRELCSAAITMSDNTAANLLLTTIGGPKELTAFLHNMGDHVTRLDRWEPELNEAIPNDERDTTMPVAMATTLRKLLTGELLTLASRQQLIDWMEADKVAGPLLRSALPAGWFIADKSGAGERGSRGIIAALGPDGKPSRIVVIYTTGSQATMDERNRQIAEIGASLIKHW"
     primer          complement(4189..4210)
                     /label="oMaM_L1_RB"
                     /note="sequence: gtgcctcactgattaagcattg"
                     /ApEinfo_revcolor="#9eafd2"
                     /ApEinfo_fwdcolor="#9eafd2"
     promoter        complement(5046..5176)
                     /label="AmpR Promoter"
                     /ApEinfo_revcolor="#f58a5e"
                     /ApEinfo_fwdcolor="#f58a5e"
                     /note="ApEinfo_revcolor: #FF6666 ApEinfo_graphicformat: arrow_data {{0 1 2 0 0 -1} {} 0}width 5 offset 0"
ORIGIN
        1 ccccttgtat tactgtttat gtaagcagac agttttattg ttcatgatga tatattttta
       61 tcttgtgcaa tgtacatcag agattttgag acacaaccaa ttattgaagg cctccctaac
      121 ccgccccttg agaccatgaa agtgaaacgt gatttcatgc gtcattttga acattttgta
      181 aatcttattt aataatgtgt gcggcaattc acatttaatt tatgaatgtt ttcttaacat
      241 cgcggcaact caagaaacgg caggttcgga tcttagctac tagagaaaga ggagaaatac
      301 tagatgcgta aaggcgaaga gctgttcact ggtgtcgtcc ctattctggt ggaactggat
      361 ggtgatgtca acggtcataa gttttccgtg cgtggcgagg gtgaaggtga cgcaactaat
      421 ggtaaactga cgctgaagtt catctgtact actggtaaac tgccggttcc ttggccgact
      481 ctggtaacga cgctgactta tggtgttcag tgctttgctc gttatccgga ccatatgaag
      541 cagcatgact tcttcaagtc cgccatgccg gaaggctatg tgcaggaacg cacgatttcc
      601 tttaaggatg acggcacgta caaaacgcgt gcggaagtga aatttgaagg cgataccctg
      661 gtaaaccgca ttgagctgaa aggcattgac tttaaagagg acggcaatat cctgggccat
      721 aagctggaat acaattttaa cagccacaat gtttacatca ccgccgataa acaaaaaaat
      781 ggcattaaag cgaattttaa aattcgccac aacgtggagg atggcagcgt gcagctggct
      841 gatcactacc agcaaaacac tccaatcggt gatggtcctg ttctgctgcc agacaatcac
      901 tatctgagca cgcaaagcgt tctgtctaaa gatccgaacg agaaacgcga tcatatggtt
      961 ctgctggagt tcgtaaccgc agcgggcatc acgcatggta tggatgaact gtacaaatga
     1021 ccaggcatca aataaaacga aaggctcagt cgaaagactg ggcctttcgt tttatctgtt
     1081 gtttgtcggt gaacgctctc tactagagtc acactggctc accttcgggt gggcctttct
     1141 gcgtttataa gtcggtctca tacagcggcc tttggtccaa tggcggcgcg ccatcgaatg
     1201 gcgcaaaacc tttcgcggta tggcatgata gcgcccggaa gagagtcaat tcagggtggt
     1261 gaatatgaaa ccagtaacgt tatacgatgt cgcagagtat gccggtgtct cttatcagac
     1321 cgtttcccgc gtggtgaacc aggccagcca cgtttctgcg aaaacgcggg aaaaagtgga
     1381 agcggcgatg gcggagctga attacattcc caaccgcgtg gcacaacaac tggcgggcaa
     1441 acagtcgttg ctgattggcg ttgccacctc cagtctggcc ctgcacgcgc cgtcgcaaat
     1501 tgtcgcggcg attaaatctc gcgccgatca actgggtgcc agcgtggtgg tgtcgatggt
     1561 agaacgaagc ggcgtcgaag cctgtaaagc ggcggtgcac aatcttctcg cgcaacgcgt
     1621 cagtgggctg atcattaact atccgctgga tgaccaggat gccattgctg tggaagctgc
     1681 ctgcactaat gttccggcgt tatttcttga tgtctctgac cagacaccca tcaacagtat
     1741 tattttctcc catgaggacg gtacgcgact gggcgtggag catctggtcg cattgggtca
     1801 ccagcaaatc gcgctgttag cgggcccatt aagttctgtc tcggcgcgtc tgcgtctggc
     1861 tggctggcat aaatatctca ctcgcaatca aattcagccg atagcggaac gggaaggcga
     1921 ctggagtgcc atgtccggtt ttcaacaaac catgcaaatg ctgaatgagg gcatcgttcc
     1981 cactgcgatg ctggttgcca acgatcagat ggcgctgggc gcaatgcgcg ccattaccga
     2041 gtccgggctg cgcgttggtg cggatatctc ggtagtggga tacgacgata ccgaagatag
     2101 ctcatgttat atcccgccgt taaccaccat caaacaggat tttcgcctgc tggggcaaac
     2161 cagcgtggac cgcttgctgc aactctctca gggccaggcg gtgaagggca atcagctgtt
     2221 gccagtctca ctggtgaaaa gaaaaaccac cctggcgccc aatacgcaaa ccgcctctcc
     2281 ccgcgcgttg gccgattcat taatgcagct ggcacgacag gtttcccgac tggaaagcgg
     2341 gcagtgataa tccaggagga aaaaaatgtc cagattagat aaaagtaaag tgattaacag
     2401 cgcattagag ctgcttaatg aggtcggaat cgaaggttta acaacccgta aactcgccca
     2461 gaagctaggt gtagagcagc ctacattgta ttggcatgta aaaaataagc gggctttgct
     2521 cgacgcctta gccattgaga tgttagatag gcaccatact cacttttgcc ctttagaagg
     2581 ggaaagctgg caagattttt tacgtaataa cgctaaaagt tttagatgtg ctttactaag
     2641 tcatcgcgat ggagcaaaag tacatttagg tacacggcct acagaaaaac agtatgaaac
     2701 tctcgaaaat caattagcct ttttatgcca acaaggtttt tcactagaga atgcattata
     2761 tgcactcagc gctgtggggc attttacttt aggttgcgta ttggaagatc aagagcatca
     2821 agtcgctaaa gaagaaaggg aaacacctac tactgatagt atgccgccat tattacgaca
     2881 agctatcgaa ttatttgatc accaaggtgc agagccagcc ttcttattcg gccttgaatt
     2941 gatcatatgc ggattagaaa aacaacttaa atgtgaaagt gggtcctaat aattggtaac
     3001 gaatcagaca attgacggct cgagggagta gcatagggtt tgcagaatcc ctgcttcgtc
     3061 catttgacag gcacattatg catcgatgat aagctgtcaa acatgagcag atcctctacg
     3121 ccggacgcat cgtggccggc atcaccggcg ccacaggtgc ggttgctggc gcctatatcg
     3181 ccgacatcac cgatggggaa gatcgggctc gccacttcgg gctcatgagc aaatatttta
     3241 tctgaggtgc ttcctcgctc actgactcgc tgcacgaggc agacctcagc gctagcggag
     3301 tgtatactgg cttactatgt tggcactgat gagggtgtca gtgaagtgct tcatgtggca
     3361 ggagaaaaaa ggctgcaccg gtgcgtcagc agaatatgtg atacaggata tattccgctt
     3421 cctcgctcac tgactcgcta cgctcggtcg ttcgactgcg gcgagcggaa atggcttacg
     3481 aacggggcgg agatttcctg gaagatgcca ggaagatact taacagggaa gtgagagggc
     3541 cgcggcaaag ccgtttttcc ataggctccg cccccctgac aagcatcacg aaatctgacg
     3601 ctcaaatcag tggtggcgaa acccgacagg actataaaga taccaggcgt ttccccctgg
     3661 cggctccctc gtgcgctctc ctgttcctgc ctttcggttt accggtgtca ttccgctgtt
     3721 atggccgcgt ttgtctcatt ccacgcctga cactcagttc cgggtaggca gttcgctcca
     3781 agctggactg tatgcacgaa ccccccgttc agtccgaccg ctgcgcctta tccggtaact
     3841 atcgtcttga gtccaacccg gaaagacatg caaaagcacc actggcagca gccactggta
     3901 attgatttag aggagttagt cttgaagtca tgcgccggtt aaggctaaac tgaaaggaca
     3961 agttttggtg actgcgctcc tccaagccag ttacctcggt tcaaagagtt ggtagctcag
     4021 agaaccttcg aaaaaccgcc ctgcaaggcg gttttttcgt tttcagagca agagattacg
     4081 cgcagaccaa aacgatctca agaagatcat cttattaagg ggtctgacgc tcagtggaac
     4141 gaaaaatcaa tctaaagtat atatgagtaa acttggtctg acagttacca atgcttaatc
     4201 agtgaggcac ctatctcagc gatctgtcta tttcgttcat ccatagttgc ctgactcccc
     4261 gtcgtgtaga taactacgat acgggagggc ttaccatctg gccccagtgc tgcaatgata
     4321 ccgcgggacc cacgctcacc ggctccagat ttatcagcaa taaaccagcc agccggaagg
     4381 gccgagcgca gaagtggtcc tgcaacttta tccgcctcca tccagtctat taattgttgc
     4441 cgggaagcta gagtaagtag ttcgccagtt aatagtttgc gcaacgttgt tgccattgct
     4501 acaggcatcg tggtgtcacg ctcgtcgttt ggtatggctt cattcagctc cggttcccaa
     4561 cgatcaaggc gagttacatg atcccccatg ttgtgcaaaa aagcggttag ctccttcggt
     4621 cctccgatcg ttgtcagaag taagttggcc gcagtgttat cactcatggt tatggcagca
     4681 ctgcataatt ctcttactgt catgccatcc gtaagatgct tttctgtgac tggtgagtac
     4741 tcaaccaagt cattctgaga atagtgtatg cggcgaccga gttgctcttg cccggcgtca
     4801 atacgggata ataccgcgcc acatagcaga actttaaaag tgctcatcat tggaaaacgt
     4861 tcttcggggc gaaaactctc aaggatctta ccgctgttga gatccagttc gatgtaaccc
     4921 actcgtgcac ccaactgatc ttcagcatct tttactttca ccagcgtttc tgggtgagca
     4981 aaaacaggaa ggcaaaatgc cgcaaaaaag ggaataaggg cgacacggaa atgttgaata
     5041 ctcatactct tcctttttca atattattga agcatttatc agggttattg tctcatgagc
     5101 ggatacatat ttgaatgtat ttagaaaaat aaacaaatag gggttccgcg cacatttccc
     5161 cgaaaagtgc cacctg
//
